Addgene plasmid #124031: ARB348
Purpose: Encodes TU with connectors L2 R3 and an C3 insulator, and pCAG expressing membrane-tagged iRFP713
Depositing lab: Hana El-Samad. Depositing organization: University of California, San Francisco (UCSF). Publication: A Toolkit for Rapid Modular Construction of Biological Circuits in Mammalian Cells. Fonseca JP, Bonny AR, Kumar GR, Ng AH, Town J, Wu QC, Aslankoohi E, Chen SY, Dods G, Harrigan P, Osimiri LC, Kistler AL, El-Samad H. ACS Synth Biol. 2019 Nov 15;8(11):2593-2606. doi: 10.1021/acssynbio.9b00322. Epub 2019 Nov 5. PubMed 31686495.
Backbone
  Vector backbone: MTK678_001
  Vector type: Mammalian Expression
Growth in bacteria
  Bacterial resistance: Ampicillin, 100 μg/mL
  Growth temperature: 37°C
  Growth strain: DH5alpha
  Copy number: Unknown
Gene/Insert
  Gene/Insert name: L2-C3_CAG-Lyn::iRFP713-SV40_RE
  Species: Synthetic
  Cloning method: Restriction Enzyme; 5′ cloning site unknown (unknown if destroyed); 3′ cloning site unknown (unknown if destroyed)
Terms and licenses: Academic/Nonprofit Terms; Industry Terms: Not Available to Industry
Depositor comments: Plasmid used to generate Fig .4a,b Please visit https://www.biorxiv.org/content/10.1101/506188v2 for BioRxiv preprint
How to cite: ARB348 was a gift from Hana El-Samad (Addgene plasmid # 124031 ; http://n2t.net/addgene:124031 ; RRID:Addgene_124031)
