[The description below was written by a language model from this plasmid's Addgene catalogue record and pLannotate feature annotations shown in this document.]
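Description:
ARB348 is a 5.2 kb mammalian expression plasmid from a modular cloning toolkit for building genetic circuits in mammalian cells. It is built on the MTK678_001 backbone and holds a single assembled transcriptional unit (TU). It is propagated in E. coli using a high-copy ColE1/pUC-type origin and selected with ampicillin through a β-lactamase gene driven by its own promoter. No mammalian selection marker or viral element is annotated, so the plasmid appears suited to transient delivery or to use as an intermediate for further assembly.

The payload is a synthetic cassette named L2-C3_CAG-Lyn::iRFP713-SV40_RE. Expression is driven by the CAG promoter, annotated in its three usual parts: the CMV immediate-early enhancer, the chicken β-actin promoter, and a chimeric chicken β-actin/rabbit β-globin intron. The short "HBB fragment" annotation at the intron's end is most likely residual β-globin exon sequence from CAG rather than a separate coding element. Downstream lies iRFP713, a near-infrared fluorescent protein derived from a Rhodopseudomonas palustris bacteriophytochrome that needs biliverdin as a cofactor. According to the record it is fused to a Lyn-derived tag that targets it to the membrane. The tag is not annotated separately, but presumably sits in the short gap just upstream of the iRFP713 coding sequence. An SV40 polyadenylation signal terminates the transcript.

The catalogue entry states that the TU is flanked by L2 and R3 connectors, which in such toolkits set the position of a unit when several TUs are joined into a multi-gene plasmid. It also lists a C3 insulator, intended to buffer the unit from neighbouring elements. Neither the connectors nor the insulator was detected by the automated annotation. The depositor notes that the plasmid was used to generate data in the associated toolkit publication, where it provides a constitutive, membrane-localised far-red marker.
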