Features (pLannotate 1.2.2; 9 found; start..end, strand, type, name):
    103..963     -  CDS            AmpR: β-lactamase; bla; confers resistance to ampicillin, carbenicillin, and related antibiotics
    964..1068    -  promoter       AmpR promoter: bla
   1171..1759    +  rep_origin     ori: high-copy-number ColE1/pMB1/pBR322/pUC origin of replication
   2269..2572    +  enhancer       CMV enhancer: human cytomegalovirus immediate early enhancer
   2574..2849    +  promoter       chicken β-actin promoter: No description available
   2850..3866    +  intron         chimeric intron: chimera between introns from chicken β-actin and rabbit β-globin
   3864..3920    +  CDS            HBB (fragment): HBB_LEPEU - Experimental evidence at protein level: Swiss-Prot protein existence level 1. Involved in oxygen transport from the lung to the various peripheral tissues. From Lepus europaeus (European hare).
   3972..4916    +  CDS            iRFP713: iRFP713 is a basic (constitutively fluorescent) near ir fluorescent protein published in 2011, derived from Rhodopseudomonas palustris. It has low acid sensitivity. It requires the cofactor biliverdin for fluorescence.
   4932..5061    -  polyA_signal   SV40 poly(A) signal: SV40 polyadenylation signal
>Addgene plasmid #124031 | ARB348 | addgene full sequence | sequence record 252483 | Addgene NGS Result
GCGGCCGCGATTATCAAAAAGGATCTTCACCTAGATCCTTTTAAATTAAAAATGAAGTTTTAAATCAATC
TAAAGTATATATGAGTAAACTTGGTCTGACAGTTACCAATGCTTAATCAGTGAGGCACCTATCTCAGCGA
TCTGTCTATTTCGTTCATCCATAGTTGCCTGACTCCCCGTCGTGTAGATAACTACGATACGGGAGGGCTT
ACCATCTGGCCCCAGTGCTGCAATGATACCGCGGGACCCACGCTCACCGGCTCCAGATTTATCAGCAATA
AACCAGCCAGCCGGAAGGGCCGAGCGCAGAAGTGGTCCTGCAACTTTATCCGCCTCCATCCAGTCTATTA
ATTGTTGCCGGGAAGCTAGAGTAAGTAGTTCGCCAGTTAATAGTTTGCGCAACGTTGTTGCCATTGCTAC
AGGCATCGTGGTGTCACGCTCGTCGTTTGGTATGGCTTCATTCAGCTCCGGTTCCCAACGATCAAGGCGA
GTTACATGATCCCCCATGTTGTGCAAAAAAGCGGTTAGCTCCTTCGGTCCTCCGATCGTTGTCAGAAGTA
AGTTGGCCGCAGTGTTATCACTCATGGTTATGGCAGCACTGCATAATTCTCTTACTGTCATGCCATCCGT
AAGATGCTTTTCTGTGACTGGTGAGTACTCAACCAAGTCATTCTGAGAATAGTGTATGCGGCGACCGAGT
TGCTCTTGCCCGGCGTCAATACGGGATAATACCGCGCCACATAGCAGAACTTTAAAAGTGCTCATCATTG
GAAAACGTTCTTCGGGGCGAAAACTCTCAAGGATCTTACCGCTGTTGAGATCCAGTTCGATGTAACCCAC
TCGTGCACCCAACTGATCTTCAGCATCTTTTACTTTCACCAGCGTTTCTGGGTGAGCAAAAACAGGAAGG
CAAAATGCCGCAAAAAAGGGAATAAGGGCGACACGGAAATGTTGAATACTCATACTCTTCCTTTTTCAAT
ATTATTGAAGCATTTATCAGGGTTATTGTCTCATGAGCGGATACATATTTGAATGTATTTAGAAAAATAA
ACAAATAGGGGTTCCGCGCACATTTCCCCGAAAAGTGCCACCTGTCATGACCAAAATCCCTTAACGTGAG
TTTTCGTTCCACTGAGCGTCAGACCCCGTAGAAAAGATCAAAGGATCTTCTTGAGATCCTTTTTTTCTGC
GCGTAATCTGCTGCTTGCAAACAAAAAAACCACCGCTACCAGCGGTGGTTTGTTTGCCGGATCAAGAGCT
ACCAACTCTTTTTCCGAAGGTAACTGGCTTCAGCAGAGCGCAGATACCAAATACTGTTCTTCTAGTGTAG
CCGTAGTTAGGCCACCACTTCAAGAACTCTGTAGCACCGCCTACATACCTCGCTCTGCTAATCCTGTTAC
CAGTGGCTGCTGCCAGTGGCGATAAGTCGTGTCTTACCGGGTTGGACTCAAGACGATAGTTACCGGATAA
GGCGCAGCGGTCGGGCTGAACGGGGGGTTCGTGCACACAGCCCAGCTTGGAGCGAACGACCTACACCGAA
CTGAGATACCTACAGCGTGAGCTATGAGAAAGCGCCACGCTTCCCGAAGGGAGAAAGGCGGACAGGTATC
CGGTAAGCGGCAGGGTCGGAACAGGAGAGCGCACGAGGGAGCTTCCAGGGGGAAACGCCTGGTATCTTTA
TAGTCCTGTCGGGTTTCGCCACCTCTGACTTGAGCGTCGATTTTTGTGATGCTCGTCAGGGGGGCGGAGC
CTATGGAAAAACGCCAGCAACGCGGCCTTTTTACGGTTCCTGGCCTTTTGCTGGCCTTTTGCTCACATGT
TCTTTCCTGCGTTATCCCCTGATTCTGTGGATAACCGTGCGGCCGCCCCTGAATTCGCATCTAGAATAAA
TCGCAGCCAAGTGAGTGAATAGATGACGCACCACGGTCAGACACGGCCACATCGTATCTCACAGGAGCAA
GCGCGATAGGAGCACTCACACATAGTACGGTGATCCGCTGACTCCTTTGCCCAAATAAGACGTGAGCCCG
TCTCAGATGCACACACTGGCTTAAGATGACGGGACCCTGTAAACGTGTCCGCCTTGCCACTTTGTGCAAT
ATTTAGCTCCTTCAGTAGAGGGCGCTGCAGGAACATGTCAGGAGGGGGCCTTCTCTTCCGGATTCTGGAT
TCTGGTATACACTTGGAGCGTGGCATTTGGGGGACAGCCACTGGTGCGCAGCCCCATCAAGTTTTGGTGG
CATCCCTAACGCCATATATGGAGTTCCGCGTTACATAACTTACGGTAAATGGCCCGCCTGGCTGACCGCC
CAACGACCCCCGCCCATTGACGTCAATAATGACGTATGTTCCCATAGTAACGCCAATAGGGACTTTCCAT
TGACGTCAATGGGTGGAGTATTTACGGTAAACTGCCCACTTGGCAGTACATCAAGTGTATCATATGCCAA
GTACGCCCCCTATTGACGTCAATGACGGTAAATGGCCCGCCTGGCATTATGCCCAGTACATGACCTTATG
GGACTTTCCTACTTGGCAGTACATCTACGTATTAGTCATCGCTATTACCATGGTCGAGGTGAGCCCCACG
TTCTGCTTCACTCTCCCCATCTCCCCCCCCTCCCCACCCCCAATTTTGTATTTATTTATTTTTTAATTAT
TTTGTGCAGCGATGGGGGCGGGGGGGGGGGGGSYGCGCGCCAGGCGGGGCGGGGCGGGGCGAGGGGCGGG
GCGGGGCGAGGCGGAGAGGTGCGGCGGCAGCCAATCAGAGCGGCGCGCTCCGAAAGTTTCCTTTTATGGC
GAGGCGGCGGCGGCGGCGGCCCTATAAAAAGCGAAGCGCGCGGCGGGCGGGAGTCGCTGCGCGCTGCCTT
CGCCCCGTGCCCCGCTCCGCCGCCGCCTCGCGCCGCCCGCCCCGGCTCTGACTGACCGCGTTACTCCCAC
AGGTGAGCGGGCGGGACGGCCCTTCTCCTCCGGGCTGTAATTAGCGCTTGGTTTAATGACGGCTTGTTTC
TTTTCTGTGGCTGCGTGAAAGCCTTGAGGGGCTCCGGGAGGGCCCTTTGTGCGGGGGGAGCGGCTCGGGG
GGTGCGTGCGTGTGTGTGTGCGTGGGGAGCGCCGCGTGCGGCTCCGCGCTGCCCGGCGGCTGTGAGCGCT
GCGGGCGCGGCGCGGGGCTTTGTGCGCTCCGCAGTGTGCGCGAGGGGAGCGCGGCCGGGGGCGGTGCCCC
GCGGTGCGGGGGGGGCTGCGAGGGGAACAAAGGCTGCGTGCGGGGTGTGTGCGTGGGGGGGTGAGCAGGG
GGTGTGGGCGCGTCGGTCGGGCTGCAACCCCCCCTGCACCCCCCTCCCCGAGTTGCTGAGCACGGCCCGG
CTTCGGGTGCGGGGCTCCGTACGGGGCGTGGCGCGGGGCTCGCCGTGCCGGGCGGGGGGTGGCGGCAGGT
GGGGGTGCCGGGCGGGGCGGGGCCGCCTCGGGCCGGGGAGGGCTCGGGGGAGGGGCGCGGCGGCCCCCGG
AGCGCCGGCGGCTGTCGAGGCGCGGCGAGCCGCAGCCATTGCCTTTTATGGTAATCGTGCGAGAGGGCGC
AGGGACTTCCTTTGTCCCAAATCTGTGCGGAGCCGAAATCTGGGAGGCGCCGCCGCACCCCCTCTAGCGG
GCGCGGGGCGAAGCGGTGCGGCGCCGGCAGGAAGGAAATGGGCGGGGAGGGCCTTCGTGCGTCGCCGCGC
CGCCGTCCCCTTCTCCCTCTCCAGCCTCGGGGCTGTCCGCGGGGGGACGGCTGCCTTCGGGGGGGACGGG
GCAGGGCGGGGTTCGGCTTCTGGCGTGTGACCGGCGGCTCTAGAGCCTCTGCTAACCATGTTCATGCCTT
CTTCTTTTTCCTACAGCTCCTGGGCAACGTGCTGGTTATTGTGCTGTCTCATCATTTTGGCAAAGAATTC
GCCACTATGGGCTGTATCAAGAGCAAGAGGAAGGACGTCGAGAACGGTTCTGCTGAAGGTTCTGTTGCTA
GACAACCAGACTTGTTGACTTGTGACGACGAACCAATCCACATCCCAGGTGCTATCCAACCACACGGTTT
GTTGTTGGCTTTGGCTGCTGACATGACTATCGTTGCTGGTTCTGACAACTTGCCAGAATTGACTGGTTTG
GCTATCGGTGCTTTGATCGGTAGATCTGCTGCTGACGTTTTCGACTCTGAAACTCACAACAGATTGACTA
TCGCTTTGGCTGAACCAGGTGCTGCTGTTGGTGCTCCAATCACTGTTGGTTTCACTATGAGAAAGGACGC
TGGTTTCATCGGTTCTTGGCACAGACACGACCAATTGATCTTCTTGGAATTGGAACCACCACAAAGAGAT
GTTGCTGAACCACAAGCTTTCTTCAGAAGAACTAACTCTGCTATCAGAAGATTGCAAGCTGCTGAAACTT
TGGAATCTGCTTGTGCTGCTGCTGCTCAAGAAGTTAGAAAGATCACTGGTTTCGACAGAGTTATGATCTA
CAGATTCGCTTCTGACTTCTCTGGTGAAGTTATCGCTGAAGACAGATGTGCTGAAGTTGAATCTAAGTTG
GGTTTGCACTACCCAGCTTCTACTGTTCCAGCTCAAGCTAGAAGATTGTACACTATCAACCCAGTTAGAA
TCATCCCAGACATCAACTACAGACCAGTTCCAGTTACTCCAGACTTGAACCCAGTTACTGGTAGACCAAT
CGACTTGTCTTTCGCTATCTTGAGATCTGTTTCTCCAGTTCACTTGGAATTCATGAGAAACATCGGTATG
CACGGTACTATGTCTATCTCTATCTTGAGAGGTGAAAGATTGTGGGGTTTGATCGTTTGTCACCACAGAA
CTCCATACTACGTTGACTTGGACGGTAGACAAGCTTGTGAATTGGTTGCTCAAGTTTTGGCTTGGCAAAT
CGGTGTTATGGAAGAAGGATCCTAACTCGAGGATCCAGACATGATAAGATACATTGATGAGTTTGGACAA
ACCACAACTAGAATGCAGTGAAAAAAATGCTTTATTTGTGAAATTTGTGATGCTATTGCTTTATTTGTAA
CCATTATAAGCTGCAATAAACGCTGAGCATGAGACGGAAATCTGCTCGTCAGTGGTGCTCACACTGACGA
ATCATGTACAGATCATACCGATGACTGCCTGGCGACTCACAACTAAGCAAGACAGCCGGAACCAGCGCCG
GCGAACACCACTGCATATATGGCATATCACAACAGTCCAACTAGTGCACTGCAGTACA
